Addgene plasmid #250060: pLIC-MTOP
Purpose: Expresses Mycobacterium tuberculosis topoisomerase I in E. coli under the control of the T7 promoter
Depositing lab: Yuk-Ching Tse-Dinh. Depositing organization: New York Medical College. Publication: Analysis of DNA relaxation and cleavage activities of recombinant Mycobacterium tuberculosis DNA topoisomerase I from a new expression and purification protocol. Annamalai T, Dani N, Cheng B, Tse-Dinh YC. BMC Biochem. 2009 Jun 11;10:18. doi: 10.1186/1471-2091-10-18. PubMed 19519900.
Backbone
  Vector backbone: pLIC-HK
  Backbone size w/o insert (bp): 5486
  Total vector size (bp): 8285
  Vector type: Bacterial Expression
Growth in bacteria
  Bacterial resistance: Kanamycin, 50 μg/mL
  Growth temperature: 37°C
  Growth strain: DH5alpha
  Growth instructions: 1% glucose
  Copy number: Unknown
Gene/Insert
  Gene/Insert name: Mycobacterium tuberculosis topoisomerase I (alt name: Mtb TopA)
  Species: Mycobacterium tuberculosis
  Insert size (bp): 2799
  GenBank ID: NC_015848.1
  Promoter: T7
  Tag / fusion protein: 6xHis (N terminal on backbone)
  Cloning method: Ligation Independent Cloning
  Sequencing primers: 5′ T7
Terms and licenses: Academic/Nonprofit Terms; Industry Terms: Not Available to Industry
How to cite: pLIC-MTOP was a gift from Yuk-Ching Tse-Dinh (Addgene plasmid # 250060 ; http://n2t.net/addgene:250060 ; RRID:Addgene_250060)
