[The description below was written by a language model from this plasmid's Addgene catalogue record and pLannotate feature annotations shown in this document.]
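Description:
pLIC-MTOP is a bacterial expression plasmid that produces Mycobacterium tuberculosis DNA topoisomerase I (TopA) in E. coli. It was built by ligation-independent cloning of the 2,799 bp topA coding sequence into the pLIC-HK backbone. The backbone has a pET-like layout. It carries a ColE1/pMB1-type origin together with the pBR322 bom region and rop gene, which moderates copy number (the catalogue lists copy number as unknown), plus an f1 phage origin. Selection is by kanamycin through an aminoglycoside phosphotransferase gene. Short tetracycline-resistance fragments flanking the lacI region are non-functional remnants of the parental vector.

Expression is driven by a T7 promoter followed directly by a lac operator, and the plasmid encodes its own lacI repressor. Transcription therefore needs a host that supplies T7 RNA polymerase, is held off by Lac repressor, and is induced with IPTG. A T7 gene 10 ribosome binding site starts translation of an N-terminal 6xHis tag, followed by a sequence annotated as a partial TEV protease site and then the topA open reading frame. This arrangement allows metal-affinity purification and probably tag removal. A T7 terminator closes the unit. Downstream of topA the annotation also detects a His-tag fragment and a T7 gene 10B-derived fragment. The catalogue lists only the N-terminal tag, so these are probably untranslated backbone sequence, although the record does not confirm this.

The sequenced record is 8,149 nt, slightly shorter than the catalogued total of 8,285 bp. The associated work used the plasmid to produce and purify recombinant enzyme for DNA relaxation and cleavage assays.
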