Features (pLannotate 1.2.2; 21 found; start..end, strand, type, name):
     12..440     +  rep_origin     f1 ori (sequence partly withheld): f1 bacteriophage origin of replication; arrow indicates direction of (+) strand synthesis
    494..551     +  promoter       AmpR promoter (fragment): bla
    560..1375    -  CDS            KanR: aminoglycoside phosphotransferase; aph(3')-Ia; confers resistance to kanamycin in bacteria or G418 (Geneticin®) in eukaryotes
   1497..2085    +  rep_origin     ori: high-copy-number ColE1/pMB1/pBR322/pUC origin of replication
   2271..2410    -  misc_feature   bom: basis of mobility region from pBR322
   2512..2703    -  CDS            rop: Rop protein, which maintains plasmids at low copy number; rop
   2720..3100    +  CDS            YPB1_ECOLX: Protein predicted: Swiss-Prot protein existence level 4. From Escherichia coli.
   3172..3463    -  CDS            TcR (fragment): tetracycline efflux protein; tet; confers resistance to tetracycline
   3478..3499    -  protein_bind   CAP binding site: CAP binding activates transcription in the presence of cAMP. E. coli catabolite activator protein
   3512..4594    -  CDS            lacI: lac repressor; lacI; The lac repressor binds to the lac operator to inhibit transcription in E. coli. This inhibition can be relieved by adding lactose or isopropyl-β-D-thiogalactopyranoside (IPTG).
   4595..4672    -  promoter       lacI promoter: lacI
   4680..4959    -  CDS            TcR (fragment): tetracycline efflux protein; tet; confers resistance to tetracycline
   4981..4999    +  promoter       T7 promoter: promoter for bacteriophage T7 RNA polymerase
   5000..5024    +  protein_bind   lac operator: The lac repressor binds to the lac operator to inhibit transcription in E. coli. This inhibition can be relieved by adding lactose or isopropyl-β-D-thiogalactopyranoside (IPTG). lac repressor encoded by lacI
   5039..5061    +  RBS            RBS: efficient ribosome binding site from bacteriophage T7 gene 10 (Olins and Rangwala, 1989)
   5080..5097    +  CDS            6xHis: 6xHis affinity tag
   5098..5114    +  CDS            TEV site (fragment): tobacco etch virus (TEV) protease recognition and cleavage site
   5125..7923    +  CDS            topA: TOP1_MYCTU - Experimental evidence at protein level: Swiss-Prot protein existence level 1. The C-terminus (residues 622-934) inhibits RNA cleavage by MazF4. From Mycobacterium tuberculosis (strain ATCC 25618 / H37Rv).
   7993..8010    +  CDS            9xHis (fragment): 9xHis affinity tag
   8020..8069    +  CDS            SET1 (fragment): solubility-enhancement tag derived from T7 phage gene 10B
   8077..8124    +  terminator     T7 terminator: transcription terminator for bacteriophage T7 RNA polymerase
>Addgene plasmid #250060 | pLIC-MTOP | addgene full sequence | sequence record 500295 | Addgene NGS Result
TGGCGAATGGG
[124 nt withheld, positions 12-135]
C
[91 nt withheld, positions 137-227]
A
[49 nt withheld, positions 229-277]
CCTTTGACGTTGGAGTCCACGTTCTTT
[37 nt withheld, positions 305-341]
ACCCTATCTCGGTCTATTCTTTTGATTTATAAGGGATTTTGCCGATTTCGGCCTATTGGTTAAAAAATGA
GCTGATTTAACAAAAATTTAACGCGAATTTTAACAAACTAGTAACGTTTACAATTTCAGGTGGCACTTTT
CGGGGAAATGTGCGCGGAACCCCTATTTGTTTATTTTTCTAAATACATTCAAATATGTATCCGCTCATGA
ATTAATTCTTAGAAAAACTCATCGAGCATCAAATGAAACTGCAATTTATTCATATCAGGATTATCAATAC
CATATTTTTGAAAAAGCCGTTTCTGTAATGAAGGAGAAAACTCACCGAGGCAGTTCCATAGGATGGCAAG
ATCCTGGTATCGGTCTGCGATTCCGACTCGTCCAACATCAATACAACCTATTAATTTCCCCTCGTCAAAA
ATAAGGTTATCAAGTGAGAAATCACCATGAGTGACGACTGAATCCGGTGAGAATGGCAAAAGTTTATGCA
TTTCTTTCCAGACTTGTTCAACAGGCCAGCCATTACGCTCGTCATCAAAATCACTCGCATCAACCAAACC
GTTATTCATTCGTGATTGCGCCTGAGCGAGACGAAATACGCGATCGCTGTTAAAAGGACAATTACAAACA
GGAATCGAATGCAACCGGCGCAGGAACACTGCCAGCGCATCAACAATGTTTTCACCTGAATCAGGATATT
CTTCTAATACCTGGAATGCTGTTTTCCCGGGGATCGCAGTGGTGAGTAACCATGCATCATCAGGAGTACG
GATAAAATGCTTGATGGTCGGAAGAGGCATAAATTCCGTCAGCCAGTTTAGTCTGACCATCTCATCTGTA
ACATCATTGGCAACGCTACCTTTGCCATGTTTCAGAAACAACTCTGGCGCATCGGGCTTCCCATACAATC
GATAGATTGTCGCACCTGATTGCCCGACATTATCGCGAGCCCATTTATACCCATATAAATCAGCATCCAT
GTTGGAATTTAATCGCGGCCTAGAGCAAGACGTTTCCCGTTGAATATGGCTCATAACACCCCTTGTATTA
CTGTTTATGTAAGCAGACAGTTTTATTGTTCATGACCAAAATCCCTTAACGTGAGTTTTCGTTCCACTGA
GCGTCAGACCCCGTAGAAAAGATCAAAGGATCTTCTTGAGATCCTTTTTTTCTGCGCGTAATCTGCTGCT
TGCAAACAAAAAAACCACCGCTACCAGCGGTGGTTTGTTTGCCGGATCAAGAGCTACCAACTCTTTTTCC
GAAGGTAACTGGCTTCAGCAGAGCGCAGATACCAAATACTGTCCTTCTAGTGTAGCCGTAGTTAGGCCAC
CACTTCAAGAACTCTGTAGCACCGCCTACATACCTCGCTCTGCTAATCCTGTTACCAGTGGCTGCTGCCA
GTGGCGATAAGTCGTGTCTTACCGGGTTGGACTCAAGACGATAGTTACCGGATAAGGCGCAGCGGTCGGG
CTGAACGGGGGGTTCGTGCACACAGCCCAGCTTGGAGCGAACGACCTACACCGAACTGAGATACCTACAG
CGTGAGCTATGAGAAAGCGCCACGCTTCCCGAAGGGAGAAAGGCGGACAGGTATCCGGTAAGCGGCAGGG
TCGGAACAGGAGAGCGCACGAGGGAGCTTCCAGGGGGAAACGCCTGGTATCTTTATAGTCCTGTCGGGTT
TCGCCACCTCTGACTTGAGCGTCGATTTTTGTGATGCTCGTCAGGGGGGCGGAGCCTATGGAAAAACGCC
AGCAACGCGGCCTTTTTACGGTTCCTGGCCTTTTGCTGGCCTTTTGCTCACATGTTCTTTCCTGCGTTAT
CCCCTGATTCTGTGGATAACCGTATTACCGCCTTTGAGTGAGCTGATACCGCTCGCCGCAGCCGAACGAC
CGAGCGCAGCGAGTCAGTGAGCGAGGAAGCGGAAGAGCGCCTGATGCGGTATTTTCTCCTTACGCATCTG
TGCGGTATTTCACACCGCAATGGTGCACTCTCAGTACAATCTGCTCTGATGCCGCATAGTTAAGCCAGTA
TACACTCCGCTATCGCTACGTGACTGGGTCATGGCTGCGCCCCGACACCCGCCAACACCCGCTGACGCGC
CCTGACGGGCTTGTCTGCTCCCGGCATCCGCTTACAGACAAGCTGTGACCGTCTCCGGGAGCTGCATGTG
TCAGAGGTTTTCACCGTCATCACCGAAACGCGCGAGGCAGCTGCGGTAAAGCTCATCAGCGTGGTCGTGA
AGCGATTCACAGATGTCTGCCTGTTCATCCGCGTCCAGCTCGTTGAGTTTCTCCAGAAGCGTTAATGTCT
GGCTTCTGATAAAGCGGGCCATGTTAAGGGCGGTTTTTTCCTGTTTGGTCACTGATGCCTCCGTGTAAGG
GGGATTTCTGTTCATGGGGGTAATGATACCGATGAAACGAGAGAGGATGCTCACGATACGGGTTACTGAT
GATGAACATGCCCGGTTACTGGAACGTTGTGAGGGTAAACAACTGGCGGTATGGATGCGGCGGGACCAGA
GAAAAATCACTCAGGGTCAATGCCAGCGCTTCGTTAATACAGATGTAGGTGTTCCACAGGGTAGCCAGCA
GCATCCTGCGATGCAGATCCGGAACATAATGGTGCAGGGCGCTGACTTCCGCGTTTCCAGACTTTACGAA
ACACGGAAACCGAAGACCATTCATGTTGTTGCTCAGGTCGCAGACGTTTTGCAGCAGCAGTCGCTTCACG
TTCGCTCGCGTATCGGTGATTCATTCTGCTAACCAGTAAGGCAACCCCGCCAGCCTAGCCGGGTCCTCAA
CGACAGGAGCACGATCATGCGCACCCGTGGGGCCGCCATGCCGGCGATAATGGCCTGCTTCTCGCCGAAA
CGTTTGGTGGCGGGACCAGTGACGAAGGCTTGAGCGAGGGCGTGCAAGATTCCGAATACCGCAAGCGACA
GGCCGATCATCGTCGCGCTCCAGCGAAAGCGGTCCTCGCCGAAAATGACCCAGAGCGCTGCCGGCACCTG
TCCTACGAGTTGCATGATAAAGAAGACAGTCATAAGTGCGGCGACGATAGTCATGCCCCGCGCCCACCGG
AAGGAGCTGACTGGGTTGAAGGCTCTCAAGGGCATCGGTCGAGATCCCGGTGCCTAATGAGTGAGCTAAC
TTACATTAATTGCGTTGCGCTCACTGCCCGCTTTCCAGTCGGGAAACCTGTCGTGCCAGCTGCATTAATG
AATCGGCCAACGCGCGGGGAGAGGCGGTTTGCGTATTGGGCGCCAGGGTGGTTTTTCTTTTCACCAGTGA
GACGGGCAACAGCTGATTGCCCTTCACCGCCTGGCCCTGAGAGAGTTGCAGCAAGCGGTCCACGCTGGTT
TGCCCCAGCAGGCGAAAATCCTGTTTGATGGTGGTTAACGGCGGGATATAACATGAGCTGTCTTCGGTAT
CGTCGTATCCCACTACCGAGATATCCGCACCAACGCGCAGCCCGGACTCGGTAATGGCGCGCATTGCGCC
CAGCGCCATCTGATCGTTGGCAACCAGCATCGCAGTGGGAACGATACCCTCATTCAGCATTTGCATGGTT
TGTTGAAAACCGGACATGGCACTCCAGTCGCCTTCCCGTTCCGCTATCGGCTGAATTTGATTGCGAGTGA
GATATTTATGCCAGCCAGCCAGACGCAGACGCGCCGAGACAGAACTTAATGGGCCCGCTAACAGCGCGAT
TTGCTGGTGACCCAATGCGACCAGATGCTCCACGCCCAGTCGCGTACCGTCTTCATGGGAGAAAATAATA
CTGTTGATGGGTGTCTGGTCAGAGACATCAAGAAATAACGCCGGAACATTAGTGCAGGCAGCTTCCACAG
CAATGGCATCCTGGTCATCCAGCGGATAGTTAATGATCAGCCCACTGACGCGTTGCGCGAGAAGATTGTG
CACCGCCGCTTTACAGGCTTCGACGCCGCTTCGTTCTACCATCGACACCACCACGCTGGCACCCAGTTGA
TCGGCGCGAGATTTAATCGCCGCGACAATTTGCGACGGCGCGTGCAGGGCCAGACTGGAGGTGGCAACGC
CAATCAGCAACGACTGTTTGCCCGCCAGTTGTTGTGCCACGCGGTTGGGAATGTAATTCAGCTCCGCCAT
CGCCGCTTCCACTTTTTCCCGCGTTTTCGCAGAAACGTGGCTGGCCTGGTTCACCACGCGGGAAACGGTC
TGATAAGAGACACCGGCATACTCTGCGACATCGTATAACGTTACTGGTTTCACATTCACCACCCTGAATT
GACTCTCTTCCGGGCGCTATCATGCCATACCGCGAAAGGTTTTGCGCCATTCGATGGTGTCCGGGATCTC
GACGCTCTCCCTTATGCGACTCCTGCATTAGGAAGCAGCCCAGTAGTAGGTTGAGGCCGTTGAGCACCGC
CGCCGCAAGGAATGGTGCATGCAAGGAGATGGCGCCCAACAGTCCCCCGGCCACGGGGCCTGCCACCATA
CCCACGCCGAAACAAGCGCTCATGAGCCCGAAGTGGCGAGCCCGATCTTCCCCATCGGTGATGTCGGCGA
TATAGGCGCCAGCAACCGCACCTGTGGCGCCGGTGATGCCGGCCACGATGCGTCCGGCGTAGAGGATCGA
GATCTCGATCCCGCGAAATTAATACGACTCACTATAGGGGAATTGTGAGCGGATAACAATTCCCCTCTAG
AAATAATTTTGTTTAACTTTAAGAAGGAGATATACCATGGGTTCTTCTCACCATCACCATCACCATGAAA
ACCTGTACTTCCAATCCAATGCAGCTGACCCGAAAACGAAGGGCCGTGGCAGCGGCGGCAATGGCAGCGG
CCGGCGACTGGTCATCGTCGAGTCGCCCACCAAGGCGCGCAAGCTGGCCTCCTACCTGGGCTCTGGCTAC
ATCGTCGAGTCCTCCCGGGGGCACATCCGTGACTTGCCGCGGGCCGCGTCGGATGTACCCGCAAAGTACA
AGTCGCAGCCGTGGGCGCGGCTCGGGGTCAACGTCGACGCCGACTTCGAACCGCTCTACATCATCAGCCC
GGAGAAACGGAGCACCGTCAGCGAGCTCAGGGGCCTGCTCAAAGACGTGGACGAGCTGTATCTGGCCACG
GATGGGGACCGTGAGGGCGAAGCTATTGCCTGGCATCTGCTGGAAACCCTCAAACCGCGCATACCGGTAA
AGCGGATGGTCTTCCACGAGATCACCGAACCGGCGATCCGCGCCGCCGCCGAGCACCCCCGCGACCTAGA
CATCGACCTGGTCGACGCGCAGGAGACCCGGCGCATCCTGGACCGGCTGTACGGCTACGAAGTCAGCCCA
GTGCTGTGGAAGAAGGTCGCCCCCAAGTTGTCGGCGGGCCGGGTGCAGTCGGTGGCCACCCGCATCATCG
TGGCGCGCGAACGCGACCGCATGGCGTTCCGCAGCGCGGCCTACTGGGACATCCTTGCCAAGCTGGATGC
CAGCGTGTCCGACCCGGACGCCGCGCCGCCCACCTTCAGCGCCCGGCTGACGGCCGTGGCTGGCCGGCGG
GTGGCCACTGGCCGCGATTTCGACTCGCTGGGCACGCTGCGCAAAGGCGACGAAGTCATTGTGCTCGACG
AGGGGAGCGCGACCGCGTTGGCCGCGGGCCTGGATGGCACGCAGCTGACCGTGGCCTCGGCCGAGGAGAA
GCCCTACGCCCGGCGCCCGTACCCGCCGTTCATGACCTCCACGCTGCAGCAAGAGGCCAGCCGCAAGCTG
CGGTTCTCCGCCGAGCGGACGATGAGCATCGCCCAGCGGCTGTACGAAAACGGCTACATCACCTATATGC
GTACCGACTCCACCACGCTGTCGGAGTCGGCGATCAACGCCGCACGTACCCAGGCGCGCCAGCTCTACGG
CGACGAGTACGTCGCGCCGGCGCCGCGCCAATACACCCGCAAGGTGAAGAACGCCCAGGAAGCGCACGAG
GCTATCCGGCCCGCCGGTGAAACGTTTGCCACCCCGGACGCGGTGCGTCGCGAACTCGACGGTCCCAACA
TTGATGATTTCCGGCTCTATGAGCTGATTTGGCAACGCACCGTAGCCTCGCAGATGGCCGATGCGCGGGG
CATGACGCTGAGCCTGCGGATCACTGGCATGTCGGGGCACCAGGAGGTGGTGTTCTCCGCGACCGGACGC
ACCTTGACGTTCCCGGGCTTCCTCAAGGCCTACGTGGAGACCGTGGACGAGCTGGTCGGCGGCGAGGCTG
ACGATGCCGAGCGGCGACTGCCCCATCTGACCCCGGGTCAACGGTTGGACATCGTCGAGTTGACCCCAGA
CGGCCATGCCACCAACCCGCCGGCCCGCTACACCGAGGCGTCGCTGGTCAAAGCGCTCGAGGAGCTGGGC
ATCGGCCGCCCGTCGACCTACTCGTCGATCATCAAGACCATCCAGGATCGCGGCTACGTGCACAAGAAGG
GCAGTGCACTGGTGCCGTCATGGGTGGCGTTCGCGGTAACCGGTCTGCTCGAGCAGCATTTCGGTCGGCT
CGTCGACTACGACTTCACCGCGGCGATGGAAGACGAGCTCGACGAGATCGCCGCCGGCAACGAGCGCCGC
ACCAACTGGCTCAACAACTTCTACTTTGGTGGCGATCACGGTGTGCCCGATTCGGTAGCCCGATCGGGTG
GCCTCAAGAAGCTTGTCGGGATCAATCTCGAGGGCATCGACGCACGAGAAGTAAACTCTATCAAGCTTTT
TGACGACACCCACGGACGCCCCATATATGTTCGGGTGGGCAAGAACGGTCCCTACCTGGAACGTTTGGTG
GCCGGCGACACCGGTGAGCCCACGCCGCAGCGGGCCAACCTCAGCGACTCGATTACCCCGGACGAGCTGA
CTCTACAGGTGGCCGAAGAGCTCTTTGCCACACCGCAACAGGGACGGACTTTGGGCTTGGACCCAGAAAC
CGGCCACGAGATCGTGGCCAGGGAAGGCCGGTTTGGGCCGTATGTGACCGAGATCCTGCCGGAGCCTGCG
GCTGATGCGGCCGCGGCCGCTCAGGGAGTCAAGAAACGCCAGAAGGCCGCCGGGCCCAAACCGCGCACCG
GTTCGTTGCTGCGGAGCATGGACCTACAGACGGTCACCCTCGAAGACGCGCTGAGGCTGCTGTCACTGCC
GCGCGTGGTCGGAGTGGACCCCGCCTCGGGTGAGGAGATCACCGCGCAGAACGGGCGCTACGGACCGTAT
CTAAAGCGCGGCAACGATTCTCGATCACTGGTCACCGAAGACCAGATATTCACCATCACGCTCGACGAAG
CCCTGAAGATCTACGCAGAGCCGAAACGTCGTGGCCGGCAAAGCGCTTCGGCTCCGCCGCTGCGCGAGCT
GGGAACAGATCCGGCGTCGGGCAAGCCAATGGTCATCAAGGACGGCCGATTCGGGCCGTACGTCACCGAC
GGTGAGACCAATGCCAGCCTGCGTAAGGGCGACGACGTGGCTTCCATAACCGACGAGCGCGCCGCCGAGC
TGTTGGCCGATCGCCGAGCCCGGGGTCCGGCAAAACGGCCAGCCAGGAAAGCTGCCCGGAAGGTGCCGGC
GAAGAAGGCAGCCAAGCGCGACTAATAACATTGGAAGTGGATAACGGATCCGAATTCGAGCGCCGTCGAC
AAGCTTGCGGCCGCACTCGAGCACCACCACCACCACCACTGAGATCCGGCTGCTAACAAAGCCCGAAAGG
AAGCTGAGTTGGCTGCTGCCACCGCTGAGCAATAACTAGCATAACCCCTTGGGGCCTCTAAACGGGTCTT
GAGGGGTTTTTTGCTGAAAGGAGGAACTATATCCGGAT
